>Addgene plasmid #82285 | pDONR223_TBK1_WT | addgene full sequence | sequence record 165347 | Addgene NGS result
ACCCCGTAGAAAAGATCAAAGGATCTTCTTGAGATCCTTTTTTTCTGCGCGTAATCTGCTGCTTGCAAAC
AAAAAAACCACCGCTACCAGCGGTGGTTTGTTTGCCGGATCAAGAGCTACCAACTCTTTTTCCGAAGGTA
ACTGGCTTCAGCAGAGCGCAGATACCAAATACTGTTCTTCTAGTGTAGCCGTAGTTAGGCCACCACTTCA
AGAACTCTGTAGCACCGCCTACATACCTCGCTCTGCTAATCCTGTTACCAGTGGCTGCTGCCAGTGGCGA
TAAGTCGTGTCTTACCGGGTTGGACTCAAGACGATAGTTACCGGATAAGGCGCAGCGGTCGGGCTGAACG
GGGGGTTCGTGCACACAGCCCAGCTTGGAGCGAACGACCTACACCGAACTGAGATACCTACAGCGTGAGC
TATGAGAAAGCGCCACGCTTCCCGAAGGGAGAAAGGCGGACAGGTATCCGGTAAGCGGCAGGGTCGGAAC
AGGAGAGCGCACGAGGGAGCTTCCAGGGGGAAACGCCTGGTATCTTTATAGTCCTGTCGGGTTTCGCCAC
CTCTGACTTGAGCGTCGATTTTTGTGATGCTCGTCAGGGGGGCGGAGCCTATGGAAAAACGCCAGCAACG
CGGCCTTTTTACGGTTCCTGGCCTTTTGCTGGCCTTTTGCTCACATGTTCTTTCCTGCGTTATCCCCTGA
TTCTGTGGATAACCGTATTACCGCCTTTGAGTGAGCTGATACCGCTCGCCGCAGCCGAACGACCGAGCGC
AGCGAGTCAGTGAGCGAGGAAGCGGAAGAGCGCCCAATACGCAAACCGCCTCTCCCCGCGCGTTGGCCGA
TTCATTAATGCAGCTGGCACGACAGGTTTCCCGACTGGAAAGCGGGCAGTGAGCGCAACGCAATTAATAC
GCGTACCGCTAGCCAGGAAGAGTTTGTAGAAACGCAAAAAGGCCATCCGTCAGGATGGCCTTCTGCTTAG
TTTGATGCCTGGCAGTTTATGGCGGGCGTCCTGCCCGCCACCCTCCGGGCCGTTGCTTCACAACGTTCAA
ATCCGCTCCCGGCGGATTTGTCCTACTCAGGAGAGCGTTCACCGACAAACAACAGATAAAACGAAAGGCC
CAGTCTTCCGACTGAGCCTTTCGTTTTATTTGATGCCTGGCAGTTCCCTACTCTCGCGTTAACGCTAGCA
TGGATGTTTTCCCAGTCACGACGTTGTAAAACGACGGCCAGTCTTAAGCTCGGGCCCCAAATAATGATTT
TATTTTGACTGATAGTGACCTGTTCGTTGCAACAAATTGATGAGCAATGCTTTTTTATAATGCCAACTTT
GTACAAAAAAGTTGGCATGCAGAGCACTTCTAATCATCTGTGGCTTTTATCTGATATTTTAGGCCAAGGA
GCTACTGCAAATGTCTTTCGTGGAAGACATAAGAAAACTGGTGATTTATTTGCTATCAAAGTATTTAATA
ACATAAGCTTCCTTCGTCCAGTGGATGTTCAAATGAGAGAATTTGAAGTGTTGAAAAAACTCAATCACAA
AAATATTGTCAAATTATTTGCTATTGAAGAGGAGACAACAACAAGACATAAAGTACTTATTATGGAATTT
TGTCCATGTGGGAGTTTATACACTGTTTTAGAAGAACCTTCTAATGCCTATGGACTACCAGAATCTGAAT
TCTTAATTGTTTTGCGAGATGTGGTGGGTGGAATGAATCATCTACGAGAGAATGGTATAGTGCACCGTGA
TATCAAGCCAGGAAATATCATGCGTGTTATAGGGGAAGATGGACAGTCTGTGTACAAACTCACAGATTTT
GGTGCAGCTAGAGAATTAGAAGATGATGAGCAGTTTGTTTCTCTGTATGGCACAGAAGAATATTTGCACC
CTGATATGTATGAGAGAGCAGTGCTAAGAAAAGATCATCAGAAGAAATATGGAGCAACAGTTGATCTTTG
GAGCATTGGGGTAACATTTTACCATGCAGCTACTGGATCACTGCCATTTAGACCCTTTGAAGGGCCTCGT
AGGAATAAAGAAGTGATGTATAAAATAATTACAGGAAAGCCTTCTGGTGCAATATCTGGAGTACAGAAAG
CAGAAAATGGACCAATTGACTGGAGTGGAGACATGCCTGTTTCTTGCAGTCTTTCTCGGGGTCTTCAGGT
TCTACTTACCCCTGTTCTTGCAAACATCCTTGAAGCAGATCAGGAAAAGTGTTGGGGTTTTGACCAGTTT
TTTGCAGAAACTAGTGATATACTTCACCGAATGGTAATTCATGTTTTTTCGCTACAACAAATGACAGCTC
ATAAGATTTATATACATAGCTATAATACTGCTACTATATTTCATGAACTGGTATATAAACAAACCAAAAT
TATTTCTTCAAATCAAGAACTTATCTACGAAGGGCGACGCTTAGTCTTAGAACCTGGAAGGCTGGCACAA
CATTTCCCTAAAACTACTGAGGAAAACCCTATATTTGTAGTAAGCCGGGAACCTCTGGATACCATAGGAT
TAATATATGAAAAAATTTCCCTCCCTAAAGTACATCCACGTTATGATTTAGACGGGGATGCTAGCATGGC
TAAGGCAATAACAGGGGTTGTGTGTTATGCCTGCAGAATTGCCAGTACCTTACTGCTTTATCAGGAATTA
ATGCGAAAGGGGATACGATGGCTGATTGAATTAATTAAAGATGATTACAATGAAACTGTTCACAAAAAGA
CAGAAGTTGTGATCACATTGGATTTCTGTATCAGAAACATTGAAAAAACTGTGAAAGTATATGAAAAGTT
GATGAAGATCAACCTGGAAGCGGCAGAGTTAGGTGAAATTTCAGACATACACACCAAATTGTTGAGACTT
TCCAGTTCTCAGGGAACAATAGAAACCAGTCTTCAGGATATCGACAGCAGATTATCTCCAGGTGGATCAC
TGGCAGACGCATGGGCACATCAAGAAGGCACTCATCCGAAAGACAGAAATGTAGAAAAACTACAAGTCCT
GTTAAATTGCATGACAGAGATTTACTATCAGTTCAAAAAAGACCAAGCAGAACGTAGATTAGCTTATAAT
GAAGAACAAATCCACAAATTTGATAAGCAAAAACTGTATTACCATGCCACAAAAGCTATGACGCACTTTA
CAGATGAATGTGTTAAAAAGTATGAGGCATTTTTGAATAAGTCAGAAGAATGGATAAGAAAGATGCTTCA
TCTTAGGAAACAGTTATTATCGCTGACTAATCAGTGTTTTGATATTGAAGAAGAAGTATCAAAATATCAA
GAATATACTAATGAGTTACAAGAAACTCTGCCTCAGAAAATGTTTACAGCTTCCAGTGGAATCAAACATA
CCATGACCCCAATTTATCCAAGTTCTAACACATTAGTAGAAATGACTCTTGGTATGAAGAAATTAAAGGA
AGAGATGGAAGGGGTGGTTAAAGAACTTGCTGAAAATAACCACATTTTAGAAAGGTTTGGCTCTTTAACC
ATGGATGGTGGCCTTCGCAACGTTGACTGTCTTTACCCAACTTTCTTGTACAAAGTTGGCATTATAAGAA
AGCATTGCTTATCAATTTGTTGCAACGAACAGGTCACTATCAGTCAAAATAAAATCATTATTTGCCATCC
AGCTGATATCCCCTATAGTGAGTCGTATTACATGGTCATAGCTGTTTCCTGGCAGCTCTGGCCCGTGTCT
CAAAATCTCTGATGTTACATTGCACAAGATAAAAATATATCATCATGCCTCCTCTAGACCAGCCAGGACA
GAAATGCCTCGACTTCGCTGCTACCCAAGGTTGCCGGGTGACGCACACCGTGGAAACGGATGAAGGCACG
AACCCAGTGGACATAAGCCTGTTCGGTTCGTAAGCTGTAATGCAAGTAGCGTATGCGCTCACGCAACTGG
TCCAGAACCTTGACCGAACGCAGCGGTGGTAACGGCGCAGTGGCGGTTTTCATGGCTTGTTATGACTGTT
TTTTTGGGGTACAGTCTATGCCTCGGGCATCCAAGCAGCAAGCGCGTTACGCCGTGGGTCGATGTTTGAT
GTTATGGAGCAGCAACGATGTTACGCAGCAGGGCAGTCGCCCTAAAACAAAGTTAAACATTATGAGGGAA
GCGGTGATCGCCGAAGTATCGACTCAACTATCAGAGGTAGTTGGCGTCATCGAGCGCCATCTCGAACCGA
CGTTGCTGGCCGTACATTTGTACGGCTCCGCAGTGGATGGCGGCCTGAAGCCACACAGTGATATTGATTT
GCTGGTTACGGTGACCGTAAGGCTTGATGAAACAACGCGGCGAGCTTTGATCAACGACCTTTTGGAAACT
TCGGCTTCCCCTGGAGAGAGCGAGATTCTCCGCGCTGTAGAAGTCACCATTGTTGTGCACGACGACATCA
TTCCGTGGCGTTATCCAGCTAAGCGCGAACTGCAATTTGGAGAATGGCAGCGCAATGACATTCTTGCAGG
TATCTTCGAGCCAGCCACGATCGACATTGATCTGGCTATCTTGCTGACAAAAGCAAGAGAACATAGCGTT
GCCTTGGTAGGTCCAGCGGCGGAGGAACTCTTTGATCCGGTTCCTGAACAGGATCTATTTGAGGCGCTAA
ATGAAACCTTAACGCTATGGAACTCGCCGCCCGACTGGGCTGGCGATGAGCGAAATGTAGTGCTTACGTT
GTCCCGCATTTGGTACAGCGCAGTAACCGGCAAAATCGCGCCGAAGGATGTCGCTGCCGACTGGGCAATG
GAGCGCCTGCCGGCCCAGTATCAGCCCGTCATACTTGAAGCTAGACAGGCTTATCTTGGACAAGAAGAAG
ATCGCTTGGCCTCGCGCGCAGATCAGTTGGAAGAATTTGTCCACTACGTGAAAGGCGAGATCACCAAGGT
AGTCGGCAAATAACCCTCGAGCCACCCATGACCAAAATCCCTTAACGTGAGTTACGCGTCGTTCCACTGA
GCGTCAG
Features (pLannotate 1.2.2; 12 found; start..end, strand, type, name):
     29..617     +  rep_origin     ori: high-copy-number ColE1/pMB1/pBR322/pUC origin of replication
    800..892     +  CDS            lacI (fragment): lac repressor; lacI; The lac repressor binds to the lac operator to inhibit transcription in E. coli. This inhibition can be relieved by adding lactose or isopropyl-β-D-thiogalactopyranoside (IPTG).
    947..974     -  terminator     rrnB T2 terminator: transcription terminator T2 from the E. coli rrnB gene
   1106..1149    +  terminator     rrnB T1 terminator: Escherichia coli rrnB; transcription terminator T1 from the E. coli rrnB gene
   1196..1232    -  CDS            lacZα (fragment): LacZα fragment of β-galactosidase; lacZ fragment
   1249..1344    +  protein_bind   attL3: mutant version of attL; recombination site for the Gateway® LR reaction LR Clonase™
   1347..3533    +  CDS            TBK1: TBK1_HUMAN - Also known as NAK From Homo sapiens (Human).
   3535..3634    -  protein_bind   attL2: mutant version of attL; recombination site for the Gateway® LR reaction LR Clonase™
   3652..3670    -  promoter       T7 promoter: promoter for bacteriophage T7 RNA polymerase
   3860..3883    +  promoter       Pc promoter (fragment): intI1 (promoter lies within the coding sequence); class 1 integron promoter
   4059..4115    +  CDS            GmR (fragment): gentamycin acetyltransferase; aacC1; confers resistance to gentamycin
   4122..4913    +  CDS            SmR: aminoglycoside adenylyltransferase (Murphy, 1985); aadA; confers resistance to spectinomycin and streptomycin
