[The description below was written by a language model from this plasmid's Addgene catalogue record and pLannotate feature annotations shown in this document.]
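Description:
pDONR223_TBK1_WT is a Gateway entry clone built on the Invitrogen pDONR223 backbone and carrying the human TBK1 open reading frame (TANK-binding kinase 1, also known as NAK), referenced to NM_013254.3. It is propagated in E. coli as a high-copy plasmid from a ColE1/pUC-type origin. Selection is with spectinomycin, conferred by the aadA aminoglycoside adenylyltransferase gene (SmR), which sits downstream of fragments of a class 1 integron Pc promoter and a gentamicin-resistance gene. The sequenced record is about 5 kb.

The TBK1 coding sequence of roughly 2.2 kb is flanked by two attL recombination sites. The automated annotation labels them attL3 and attL2; the upstream site would normally be attL1 in this backbone, so the attL3 call may be an annotation artefact. The rrnB T1 and T2 terminators lie upstream of the cassette and insulate it from read-through transcription. A T7 promoter lies just outside the downstream attL site, oriented back towards the insert. The short lacI and lacZα fragments are backbone remnants. No promoter drives the insert, so the plasmid is not an expression construct. It serves as a donor from which the ORF is moved by LR recombination into destination vectors.

The clone is in the "open" configuration, with no stop codon directly after the insert, which allows in-frame C-terminal fusions encoded by the destination vector. Although the name says WT, the record lists N388D and K570Q differences from the reference sequence. The plasmid belongs to the Target Accelerator Plasmid Collection, which was assembled for systematic functional testing of cancer-associated genes and alleles. In that setting it appears to serve as the wild-type reference for TBK1 variant clones.
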