Addgene plasmid #82285: pDONR223_TBK1_WT
Purpose: Gateway Donor vector containing TBK1, part of the Target Accelerator Plasmid Collection.
Depositing lab: Jesse Boehm & William Hahn & David Root. Depositing organization: Broad Institute. Publication: Systematic Functional Interrogation of Rare Cancer Variants Identifies Oncogenic Alleles. Kim E, Ilic N, Shrestha Y, Zou L, Kamburov A, Zhu C, Yang X, Lubonja R, Tran N, Nguyen C, Lawrence MS, Piccioni F, Bagul M, Doench JG, Chouinard CR, Wu X, Hogstrom L, Natoli T, Tamayo P, Horn H, Corsello SM, Lage K, Root DE, Subramanian A, Golub TR, Getz G, Boehm JS, Hahn WC. Cancer Discov. 2016 Jul;6(7):714-26. doi: 10.1158/2159-8290.CD-16-0160. Epub 2016 May 4. PubMed 27147599.
Backbone
  Vector backbone: pDONR223
  Backbone manufacturer: Invitrogen
  Backbone size w/o insert (bp): 2790
  Vector type: Gateway Entry vector
Growth in bacteria
  Bacterial resistance: Spectinomycin, 50 μg/mL
  Growth temperature: 37°C
  Growth strain: DH5alpha
  Copy number: High Copy
Gene/Insert
  Gene/Insert name: TBK1 (alt name: NM_013254.3)
  Species: H. sapiens (human)
  Mutation: N388D; K570Q
  Entrez Gene: TBK1 (a.k.a. FTDALS4, IIAE8, NAK, T2K)
  Promoter: None
  Cloning method: Gateway Cloning
  Sequencing primers: 5′ M13pUC-fwd; 3′ M13-Rev
Terms and licenses: Academic/Nonprofit Terms; Industry Terms: Not Available to Industry
Depositor comments: Open state: NO stop codon immediately follows insert. Supporting reference: Systematic morphological profiling of human gene and allele function via Cell Painting. Rohban MH, et al. Elife. 2017, Mar 18;6. pii: e24060. PubMed PMID 28315521
How to cite: pDONR223_TBK1_WT was a gift from Jesse Boehm & William Hahn & David Root (Addgene plasmid # 82285 ; http://n2t.net/addgene:82285 ; RRID:Addgene_82285)
