>Addgene plasmid #82285 | pDONR223_TBK1_WT | depositor partial sequence | sequence record 155656 | Insert sequence
ATGCAGAGCACTTCTAATCATCTGTGGCTTTTATCTGATATTTTAGGCCAAGGAGCTACTGCAAATGTCT
TTCGTGGAAGACATAAGAAAACTGGTGATTTATTTGCTATCAAAGTATTTAATAACATAAGCTTCCTTCG
TCCAGTGGATGTTCAAATGAGAGAATTTGAAGTGTTGAAAAAACTCAATCACAAAAATATTGTCAAATTA
TTTGCTATTGAAGAGGAGACAACAACAAGACATAAAGTACTTATTATGGAATTTTGTCCATGTGGGAGTT
TATACACTGTTTTAGAAGAACCTTCTAATGCCTATGGACTACCAGAATCTGAATTCTTAATTGTTTTGCG
AGATGTGGTGGGTGGAATGAATCATCTACGAGAGAATGGTATAGTGCACCGTGATATCAAGCCAGGAAAT
ATCATGCGTGTTATAGGGGAAGATGGACAGTCTGTGTACAAACTCACAGATTTTGGTGCAGCTAGAGAAT
TAGAAGATGATGAGCAGTTTGTTTCTCTGTATGGCACAGAAGAATATTTGCACCCTGATATGTATGAGAG
AGCAGTGCTAAGAAAAGATCATCAGAAGAAATATGGAGCAACAGTTGATCTTTGGAGCATTGGGGTAACA
TTTTACCATGCAGCTACTGGATCACTGCCATTTAGACCCTTTGAAGGGCCTCGTAGGAATAAAGAAGTGA
TGTATAAAATAATTACAGGAAAGCCTTCTGGTGCAATATCTGGAGTACAGAAAGCAGAAAATGGACCAAT
TGACTGGAGTGGAGACATGCCTGTTTCTTGCAGTCTTTCTCGGGGTCTTCAGGTTCTACTTACCCCTGTT
CTTGCAAACATCCTTGAAGCAGATCAGGAAAAGTGTTGGGGTTTTGACCAGTTTTTTGCAGAAACTAGTG
ATATACTTCACCGAATGGTAATTCATGTTTTTTCGCTACAACAAATGACAGCTCATAAGATTTATATACA
TAGCTATAATACTGCTACTATATTTCATGAACTGGTATATAAACAAACCAAAATTATTTCTTCAAATCAA
GAACTTATCTACGAAGGGCGACGCTTAGTCTTAGAACCTGGAAGGCTGGCACAACATTTCCCTAAAACTA
CTGAGGAAAACCCTATATTTGTAGTAAGCCGGGAACCTCTGGATACCATAGGATTAATATATGAAAAAAT
TTCCCTCCCTAAAGTACATCCACGTTATGATTTAGACGGGGATGCTAGCATGGCTAAGGCAATAACAGGG
GTTGTGTGTTATGCCTGCAGAATTGCCAGTACCTTACTGCTTTATCAGGAATTAATGCGAAAGGGGATAC
GATGGCTGATTGAATTAATTAAAGATGATTACAATGAAACTGTTCACAAAAAGACAGAAGTTGTGATCAC
ATTGGATTTCTGTATCAGAAACATTGAAAAAACTGTGAAAGTATATGAAAAGTTGATGAAGATCAACCTG
GAAGCGGCAGAGTTAGGTGAAATTTCAGACATACACACCAAATTGTTGAGACTTTCCAGTTCTCAGGGAA
CAATAGAAACCAGTCTTCAGGATATCGACAGCAGATTATCTCCAGGTGGATCACTGGCAGACGCATGGGC
ACATCAAGAAGGCACTCATCCGAAAGACAGAAATGTAGAAAAACTACAAGTCCTGTTAAATTGCATGACA
GAGATTTACTATCAGTTCAAAAAAGACCAAGCAGAACGTAGATTAGCTTATAATGAAGAACAAATCCACA
AATTTGATAAGCAAAAACTGTATTACCATGCCACAAAAGCTATGACGCACTTTACAGATGAATGTGTTAA
AAAGTATGAGGCATTTTTGAATAAGTCAGAAGAATGGATAAGAAAGATGCTTCATCTTAGGAAACAGTTA
TTATCGCTGACTAATCAGTGTTTTGATATTGAAGAAGAAGTATCAAAATATCAAGAATATACTAATGAGT
TACAAGAAACTCTGCCTCAGAAAATGTTTACAGCTTCCAGTGGAATCAAACATACCATGACCCCAATTTA
TCCAAGTTCTAACACATTAGTAGAAATGACTCTTGGTATGAAGAAATTAAAGGAAGAGATGGAAGGGGTG
GTTAAAGAACTTGCTGAAAATAACCACATTTTAGAAAGGTTTGGCTCTTTAACCATGGATGGTGGCCTTC
GCAACGTTGACTGTCTT
